>Addgene plasmid #176856 | pZac2.1 gfaABC1D-Ezr-eGFP | addgene full sequence | sequence record 348831 | Addgene NGS Result
AGCGCCCAATACGCAAACCGCCTCTCCCCGCGCGTTGGCCGATTCATTAATGCAGCTGGCACGACAGGTT
TCCCGACTGGAAAGCGGGCAGTGAGCGCAACGCAATTAATGTGAGTTAGCTCACTCATTAGGCACCCCAG
GCTTTACACTTTATGCTTCCGGCTCGTATGTTGTGTGGAATTGTGAGCGGATAACAATTTCACACAGGAA
ACAGCTATGACCATGATTACGCCAGATTTAATTAAGGCCTTAATTAGGCTGCGCGCTCGCTCGCTCACTG
AGGCCGCCCGGGCAAAGCCCGGGCGTCGGGCGACCTTTGGTCGCCCGGCCTCAGTGAGCGAGCGAGCGCG
CAGAGAGGGAGTGGCCAACTCCATCACTAGGGGTTCCTTGTAGTTAATGATTAACCCGCCATGCTACTTA
TCTACGTAGCCATGCTCTAGGAAGATCTAACATATCCTGGTGTGGAGTAGGGGACGCTGCTCTGACAGAG
GCTCGGGGGCCTGAGCTGGCTCTGTGAGCTGGGGAGGAGGCAGACAGCCAGGCCTTGTCTGCAAGCAGAC
CTGGCAGCATTGGGCTGGCCGCCCCCCAGGGCCTCCTCTTCATGCCCAGTGAATGACTCACCTTGGCACA
GACACAATGTTCGGGGTGGGCACAGTGCCTGCTTCCCGCCGCACCCCAGCCCCCCTCAAATGCCTTCCGA
GAAGCCCATTGAGCAGGGGGCTTGCATTGCACCCCAGCCTGACAGCCTGGCATCTTGGGATAAAAGCAGC
ACAGCCCCCTAGGGGCTGCCCTTGCTGTGTGGCGCCACCGGCGGTGGAGAACAAGGCTCTATTCAGCCTG
TGCCCAGGAAAGGGGATCAGGGGATGCCCAGGCATGGACAGTGGGTGGCAGGGGGGGAGAGGAGGGCTGT
CTGCTTCCCAGAAGTCCAAGGACACAAATGGGTGAGGGGAGAGCTCTCCCCATAGCTGGGCTGCGGCCCA
ACCCCACCCCCTCAGGCTATGCCAGGGGGTGTTGCCAGGGGCACCCGGGCATCGCCAGTCTAGCCCACTC
CTTCATAAAGCCCTCGCATCCCAGGAGCGAGCAGAGCCAGAGCAGGTTGGAGAGGAGACGCATCACCTCC
GCTGCTCGCAAGCTTTATTGCGGTAGTTTATCACAGTTAAATTGCTAACGCAGTCAGTGCTTCTGACACA
ACAGTCTCGAACTTAAGCTGCAGAAGTTGGTCGTGAGGCACTGGGCAGGTAAGTATCAAGGTTACAAGAC
AGGTTTAAGGAGACCAATAGAAACTGGGCTTGTCGAGACAGAGAAGACTCTTGCGTTTCTGATAGGCACC
TATTGGTCTTACTGACATCCACTTTGCCTTTCTCTCCACAGGTGTCCACTCCCAGTTCAATTACAGCTCT
TAAGGCTAGAGTACTTAATACGACTCACTATAGGCTAGCCTCGAGCTCAAGCTTCGAATTCACCACCATG
CCGAAACCAATCAATGTCCGAGTTACCACCATGGATGCAGAGCTGGAGTTTGCAATCCAGCCAAATACAA
CTGGAAAACAGCTTTTTGATCAGGTGGTAAAGACTATCGGCCTCCGGGAAGTGTGGTACTTTGGCCTCCA
CTATGTGGATAATAAAGGATTTCCTACCTGGCTGAAGCTGGATAAGAAGGTGTCTGCCCAGGAGGTCAGG
AAGGAGAATCCCCTCCAGTTCAAGTTCCGGGCCAAGTTCTACCCTGAAGATGTGGCTGAGGAGCTCATCC
AGGACATCACCCAGAAACTTTTCTTCCTCCAAGTGAAGGAAGGAATCCTTAGCGATGAGATCTACTGCCC
CCCTGAGACTGCCGTGCTCTTGGGGTCCTACGCTGTGCAGGCCAAGTTTGGGGACTACAACAAAGAAGTG
CACAAGTCTGGGTACCTCAGCTCTGAGCGGCTGATCCCTCAAAGAGTGATGGACCAGCACAAACTTACCA
GGGACCAGTGGGAGGACCGGATCCAGGTGTGGCATGCGGAACACCGTGGGATGCTCAAAGATAATGCTAT
GTTGGAATACCTGAAGATTGCTCAGGACCTGGAAATGTATGGAATCAACTATTTCGAGATAAAAAACAAG
AAAGGAACAGACCTTTGGCTTGGAGTTGATGCCCTTGGACTGAATATTTATGAGAAAGATGATAAGTTAA
CCCCAAAGATTGGCTTTCCTTGGAGTGAAATCAGGAACATCTCTTTCAATGACAAAAAGTTTGTCATTAA
ACCCATCGACAAGAAGGCACCTGACTTTGTGTTTTATGCCCCACGTCTGAGAATCAACAAGCGGATCCTG
CAGCTCTGCATGGGCAACCATGAGTTGTATATGCGCCGCAGGAAGCCTGACACCATCGAGGTGCAGCAGA
TGAAGGCCCAGGCCCGGGAGGAGAAGCATCAGAAGCAGCTGGAGCGGCAACAGCTGGAAACAGAGAAGAA
AAGGAGAGAAACCGTGGAGAGAGAGAAAGAGCAGATGATGCGCGAGAAGGAGGAGTTGATGCTGCGGCTG
CAGGACTATGAGGAGAAGACAAAGAAGGCAGAGAGAGAGCTCTCGGAGCAGATTCAGAGGGCCCTGCAGC
TGGAGGAGGAGAGGAAGCGGGCACAGGAGGAGGCCGAGCGCCTAGAGGCTGACCGTATGGCTGCACTGCG
GGCTAAGGAGGAGCTGGAGAGACAGGCGGTGGATCAGATAAAGAGCCAGGAGCAGCTGGCTGCGGAGCTT
GCAGAATACACTGCCAAGATTGCCCTCCTGGAAGAGGCGCGGAGGCGCAAGGAGGATGAAGTTGAAGAGT
GGCAGCACAGGGCCAAAGAAGCCCAGGATGACCTGGTGAAGACCAAGGAGGAGCTGCACCTGGTGATGAC
AGCACCCCCGCCCCCACCACCCCCCGTGTACGAGCCGGTGAGCTACCATGTCCAGGAGAGCTTGCAGGAT
GAGGGCGCAGAGCCCACGGGCTACAGCGCGGAGCTGTCTAGTGAGGGCATCCGGGATGACCGCAATGAGG
AGAAGCGCATCACTGAGGCAGAGAAGAACGAGCGTGTGCAGCGGCAGCTGCTGACGCTGAGCAGCGAGCT
GTCCCAGGCCCGAGATGAGAATAAGAGGACCCACAATGACATCATCCACAACGAGAACATGAGGCAAGGC
CGGGACAAGTACAAGACGCTGCGGCAGATCCGGCAGGGCAACACCAAGCAGCGCATCGACGAGTTCGAGG
CCCTGTCGTCGACGGTACCGCGGGCCCGGGATCCACCGGTCGCCACCATGGTGAGCAAGGGAGAGGAGCT
GTTCACCGGGGTGGTGCCCATCCTGGTCGAGCTGGACGGCGACGTAAACGGCCACAAGTTCAGCGTGTCC
GGCGAGGGCGAGGGCGATGCCACCTACGGCAAGCTGACCCTGAAGTTCATCTGCACCACCGGCAAGCTGC
CCGTGCCCTGGCCCACCCTCGTGACCACCCTGACCTACGGCGTGCAGTGCTTCAGCCGCTACCCCGACCA
CATGAAGCAGCACGACTTCTTCAAGTCCGCCATGCCCGAAGGCTACGTCCAGGAGCGCACCATCTTCTTC
AAGGACGACGGCAACTACAAGACCCGCGCCGAGGTGAAGTTCGAGGGCGACACCCTGGTGAACCGCATCG
AGCTGAAGGGCATCGACTTCAAGGAGGACGGCAACATCCTGGGGCACAAGCTGGAGTACAACTACAACAG
CCACAACGTCTATATCATGGCCGACAAGCAGAAGAACGGCATCAAGGTGAACTTCAAGATCCGCCACAAC
ATCGAGGACGGCAGCGTGCAGCTCGCCGACCACTACCAGCAGAACACCCCCATCGGCGACGGCCCCGTGC
TGCTGCCCGACAACCACTACCTGAGCACCCAGTCCGCCCTGAGCAAAGACCCCAACGAGAAGCGCGATCA
CATGGTCCTGCTGGAGTTCGTGACCGCCGCCGGGATCACTCTCGGCATGGACGAGCTGTACAAGTAAAGC
GGCCGCGACCGGTATCATCAAGCTTATCGATAATCAACCTCTGGATTACAAAATTTGTGAAAGATTGACT
GGTATTCTTAACTATGTTGCTCCTTTTACGCTATGTGGATACGCTGCTTTAATGCCTTTGTATCATGCTA
TTGCTTCCCGTATGGCTTTCATTTTCTCCTCCTTGTATAAATCCTGGTTGCTGTCTCTTTATGAGGAGTT
GTGGCCCGTTGTCAGGCAACGTGGCGTGGTGTGCACTGTGTTTGCTGACGCAACCCCCACTGGTTGGGGC
ATTGCCACCACCTGTCAGCTCCTTTCCGGGACTTTCGCTTTCCCCCTCCCTATTGCCACGGCGGAACTCA
TCGCCGCCTGCCTTGCCCGCTGCTGGACAGGGGCTCGGCTGTTGGGCACTGACAATTCCGTGGTGTTGTC
GGGGAAATCATCGTCCTTTCCTTGGCTGCTCGCCTATGTTGCCACCTGGATTCTGCGCGGGACGTCCTTC
TGCTACGTCCCTTCGGCCCTCAATCCAGCGGACCTTCCTTCCCGCGGCCTGCTGCCGGCTCTGCGGCCTC
TTCCGCGTCTTCGCCTTCGCCCTCAGACGAGTCGGATCTCCCTTTGGGCCGCCTCCCCGCATCGATACCT
CTAGAGTCGACCCGGGCGGCCGCTTCGAGCAGACATGATAAGATACATTGATGAGTTTGGACAAACCACA
ACTAGAATGCAGTGAAAAAAATGCTTTATTTGTGAAATTTGTGATGCTATTGCTTTATTTGTAACCATTA
TAAGCTGCAATAAACAAGTTAACAACAACAATTGCATTCATTTTATGTTTCAGGTTCAGGGGGAGATGTG
GGAGGTTTTTTAAAGCAAGTAAAACCTCTACAAATGTGGTAAAATCGATAAGGATCTTCCTAGAGCATGG
CTACGTAGATAAGTAGCATGGCGGGTTAATCATTAACTACAAGGAACCCCTAGTGATGGAGTTGGCCACT
CCCTCTCTGCGCGCTCGCTCGCTCACTGAGGCCGGGCGACCAAAGGTCGCCCGACGCCCGGGCTTTGCCC
GGGCGGCCTCAGTGAGCGAGCGAGCGCGCAGCCTTAATTAACCTAATTCACTGGCCGTCGTTTTACAACG
TCGTGACTGGGAAAACCCTGGCGTTACCCAACTTAATCGCCTTGCAGCACATCCCCCTTTCGCCAGCTGG
CGTAATAGCGAAGAGGCCCGCACCGATCGCCCTTCCCAACAGTTGCGCAGCCTGAATGGCGAATGGG
[124 nt withheld, positions 5248-5371]
C
[91 nt withheld, positions 5373-5463]
A
[49 nt withheld, positions 5465-5513]
CCTTTGACGTTGGAGTCCACGTTCTTT
[37 nt withheld, positions 5541-5577]
ACCCTATCTCGGTCTATTCTTTTGATTTATAAGGGATTTTGCCGATTTCGGCCTATTGGTTAAAAAATGA
GCTGATTTAACAAAAATTTAACGCGAATTTTAACAAAATATTAACGCTTACAATTTAGGTGGCACTTTTC
GGGGAAATGTGCGCGGAACCCCTATTTGTTTATTTTTCTAAATACATTCAAATATGTATCCGCTCATGAG
ACAATAACCCTGATAAATGCTTCAATAATATTGAAAAAGGAAGAGTATGAGTATTCAACATTTCCGTGTC
GCCCTTATTCCCTTTTTTGCGGCATTTTGCCTTCCTGTTTTTGCTCACCCAGAAACGCTGGTGAAAGTAA
AAGATGCTGAAGATCAGTTGGGTGCACGAGTGGGTTACATCGAACTGGATCTCAACAGCGGTAAGATCCT
TGAGAGTTTTCGCCCCGAAGAACGTTTTCCAATGATGAGCACTTTTAAAGTTCTGCTATGTGGCGCGGTA
TTATCCCGTATTGACGCCGGGCAAGAGCAACTCGGTCGCCGCATACACTATTCTCAGAATGACTTGGTTG
AGTACTCACCAGTCACAGAAAAGCATCTTACGGATGGCATGACAGTAAGAGAATTATGCAGTGCTGCCAT
AACCATGAGTGATAACACTGCGGCCAACTTACTTCTGACAACGATCGGAGGACCGAAGGAGCTAACCGCT
TTTTTGCACAACATGGGGGATCATGTAACTCGCCTTGATCGTTGGGAACCGGAGCTGAATGAAGCCATAC
CAAACGACGAGCGTGACACCACGATGCCTGTAGCAATGGCAACAACGTTGCGCAAACTATTAACTGGCGA
ACTACTTACTCTAGCTTCCCGGCAACAATTAATAGACTGGATGGAGGCGGATAAAGTTGCAGGACCACTT
CTGCGCTCGGCCCTTCCGGCTGGCTGGTTTATTGCTGATAAATCTGGAGCCGGTGAGCGTGGGTCTCGCG
GTATCATTGCAGCACTGGGGCCAGATGGTAAGCCCTCCCGTATCGTAGTTATCTACACGACGGGGAGTCA
GGCAACTATGGATGAACGAAATAGACAGATCGCTGAGATAGGTGCCTCACTGATTAAGCATTGGTAACTG
TCAGACCAAGTTTACTCATATATACTTTAGATTGATTTAAAACTTCATTTTTAATTTAAAAGGATCTAGG
TGAAGATCCTTTTTGATAATCTCATGACCAAAATCCCTTAACGTGAGTTTTCGTTCCACTGAGCGTCAGA
CCCCGTAGAAAAGATCAAAGGATCTTCTTGAGATCCTTTTTTTCTGCGCGTAATCTGCTGCTTGCAAACA
AAAAAACCACCGCTACCAGCGGTGGTTTGTTTGCCGGATCAAGAGCTACCAACTCTTTTTCCGAAGGTAA
CTGGCTTCAGCAGAGCGCAGATACCAAATACTGTTCTTCTAGTGTAGCCGTAGTTAGGCCACCACTTCAA
GAACTCTGTAGCACCGCCTACATACCTCGCTCTGCTAATCCTGTTACCAGTGGCTGCTGCCAGTGGCGAT
AAGTCGTGTCTTACCGGGTTGGACTCAAGACGATAGTTACCGGATAAGGCGCAGCGGTCGGGCTGAACGG
GGGGTTCGTGCACACAGCCCAGCTTGGAGCGAACGACCTACACCGAACTGAGATACCTACAGCGTGAGCT
ATGAGAAAGCGCCACGCTTCCCGAAGGGAGAAAGGCGGACAGGTATCCGGTAAGCGGCAGGGTCGGAACA
GGAGAGCGCACGAGGGAGCTTCCAGGGGGAAACGCCTGGTATCTTTATAGTCCTGTCGGGTTTCGCCACC
TCTGACTTGAGCGTCGATTTTTGTGATGCTCGTCAGGGGGGCGGAGCCTATGGAAAAACGCCAGCAACGC
GGCCTTTTTACGGTTCCTGGCCTTTTGCTGGCCTTTTGCTCACATGTTCTTTCCTGCGTTATCCCCTGAT
TCTGTGGATAACCGTATTACCGCCTTTGAGTGAGCTGATACCGCTCGCCGCAGCCGAACGACCGAGCGCA
GCGAGTCAGTGAGCGAGGAAGCGGAAG
Features (pLannotate 1.2.2; 20 found; start..end, strand, type, name):
      2..94      +  CDS            lacI (fragment): lac repressor; lacI; The lac repressor binds to the lac operator to inhibit transcription in E. coli. This inhibition can be relieved by adding lactose or isopropyl-β-D-thiogalactopyranoside (IPTG).
    107..128     +  protein_bind   CAP binding site: CAP binding activates transcription in the presence of cAMP. E. coli catabolite activator protein
    143..173     +  promoter       lac promoter: promoter for the E. coli lac operon
    181..197     +  protein_bind   lac operator: The lac repressor binds to the lac operator to inhibit transcription in E. coli. This inhibition can be relieved by adding lactose or isopropyl-β-D-thiogalactopyranoside (IPTG). lac repressor encoded by lacI
    258..388     -  repeat_region  AAV2 ITR (fragment): inverted terminal repeat of adeno-associated virus serotype 2 inverted
   1239..1371    +  intron         chimeric intron: chimera between introns from human β-globin and immunoglobulin heavy chain genes
   1416..1434    +  promoter       T7 promoter: promoter for bacteriophage T7 RNA polymerase
   1440..1461    +  misc_feature   MCS (fragment): multiple cloning site
   1468..3225    +  CDS            EZR: EZRI_HUMAN - Also known as VIL2. Experimental evidence at protein level: Swiss-Prot protein existence level 1. Probably involved in connections of major cytoskeletal structures to the plasma membrane. In epithelial cells, required for the formation of microvilli and membrane ruffles on the apical pole. Along with PLEKHG6, required for normal macropinocytosis. From Homo sapiens (Human).
   3228..3260    +  misc_feature   MCS (fragment): multiple cloning site
   3268..3984    +  CDS            EGFP: EGFP is a basic (constitutively fluorescent) green fluorescent protein published in 1996, derived from Aequorea victoria. It is reported to be a rapidly-maturing weak dimer with moderate acid sensitivity.
   4022..4610    +  misc_feature   WPRE: woodchuck hepatitis virus posttranscriptional regulatory element
   4659..4780    -  polyA_signal   SV40 poly(A) signal: SV40 polyadenylation signal
   4803..4871    -  CDS            large T antigen (fragment): large T antigen from SV40 (simian virus 40)
   4942..5072    +  repeat_region  AAV2 ITR (fragment): inverted terminal repeat of adeno-associated virus serotype 2 inverted
   5086..5243    +  CDS            lacZα (fragment): LacZα fragment of β-galactosidase; lacZ fragment
   5248..5676    +  rep_origin     f1 ori (sequence partly withheld): f1 bacteriophage origin of replication; arrow indicates direction of (+) strand synthesis
   5729..5833    +  promoter       AmpR promoter: bla
   5834..6694    +  CDS            AmpR: β-lactamase; bla; confers resistance to ampicillin, carbenicillin, and related antibiotics
   6865..7453    +  rep_origin     ori: high-copy-number ColE1/pMB1/pBR322/pUC origin of replication
