[The description below was written by a language model from this plasmid's Addgene catalogue record and pLannotate feature annotations shown in this document.]
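Description:
pZac2.1 gfaABC1D-Ezr-eGFP is a 7.6 kb AAV transfer (cis) plasmid built on the pZac2.1 backbone and designed to express the cytoskeletal linker protein ezrin, fused at its C-terminus to eGFP, in astrocytes. It is propagated in E. coli through a high-copy ColE1/pUC-type origin and selected with ampicillin via the bla gene. An f1 phage origin and remnants of the lac region (lacI, lac promoter/operator and lacZα fragments) are also present as backbone carry-over. The record lists a recombination-deficient growth strain, which fits the need to keep the repeat-containing ITRs intact.

The expression cassette lies between two AAV2 inverted terminal repeats, which provide the signals for replication and packaging of the intervening DNA into recombinant AAV particles when helper functions are supplied in trans. According to the catalogue entry, transcription is driven by gfaABC1D, a compact GFAP-derived promoter used to restrict expression to astrocytes. The automated annotation does not label it, but an unannotated stretch between the upstream ITR and the chimeric β-globin/immunoglobulin intron is where it would be expected. After the intron and a T7 promoter come the ezrin coding sequence, a short linker of polylinker origin and EGFP. These are followed by a WPRE, which enhances transcript stability and expression, and an SV40 polyadenylation signal. The annotation tool matched the ezrin ORF to the human protein, whereas the catalogue states the insert is mouse; this probably reflects homology-based matching.

The construct is suited to producing AAV for astrocyte-targeted expression of fluorescently tagged ezrin, for example to visualise its localisation within astrocytes. It was deposited in connection with a study of astrocyte and neuron subproteomes.
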