Addgene plasmid #176856: pZac2.1 gfaABC1D-Ezr-eGFP
Purpose: Expresses Ezrin fused with eGFP at the C-terminus in astrocytes
Depositing lab: Baljit Khakh. Depositing organization: University of California, Los Angeles (UCLA). Publication: Astrocyte-neuron subproteomes and obsessive-compulsive disorder mechanisms. Soto JS, Jami-Alahmadi Y, Chacon J, Moye SL, Diaz-Castro B, Wohlschlegel JA, Khakh BS. Nature. 2023 Apr;616(7958):764-773. doi: 10.1038/s41586-023-05927-7. Epub 2023 Apr 12. PubMed 37046092.
Backbone
  Vector backbone: PZac2.1
  Backbone manufacturer: Khakh lab
  Backbone size w/o insert (bp): 5117
  Total vector size (bp): 7634
  Vector type: Bacterial Expression, AAV
Growth in bacteria
  Bacterial resistance: Ampicillin, 100 μg/mL
  Growth temperature: 37°C
  Growth strain: NEB Stable
  Copy number: Unknown
Gene/Insert
  Gene/Insert name: Ezr-GFP
  Species: M. musculus (mouse)
  Insert size (bp): 2517
  Promoter: gfaABC1D
  Tag / fusion protein: GFP (C terminal on insert)
  Cloning method: Ligation Independent Cloning
  Sequencing primers: 5′ taatacgactcactatagg; 3′ gtggtttgtccaaactcatc
Terms and licenses: Academic/Nonprofit Terms; Industry Terms: Not Available to Industry
How to cite: pZac2.1 gfaABC1D-Ezr-eGFP was a gift from Baljit Khakh (Addgene plasmid # 176856 ; http://n2t.net/addgene:176856 ; RRID:Addgene_176856)
